>Addgene plasmid #173811 | pITGA5_473G>A | addgene full sequence | sequence record 347672 | Addgene NGS Result
TCGCGCGTTTCGGTGATGACGGTGAAAACCTCTGACACATGCAGCTCCCGGAGACTGTCACAGCTTGTCT
GTAAGCGGATGCCGGGAGCAGACAAGCCCGTCAGGGCGCGTCAGCGGGTGTTGGCGGGTGTCGGGGCTGG
CTTAACTATGCGGCATCAGAGCAGATTGTACTGAGAGTGCACCATATGCGGTGTGAAATACCGCACAGAT
GCGTAAGGAGAAAATACCGCATCAGGCGCCATTCGCCATTCAGGCTGCGCAACTGTTGGGAAGGGCGATC
GGTGCGGGCCTCTTCGCTATTACGCCAGCTGGCGAAAGGGGGATGTGCTGCAAGGCGATTAAGTTGGGTA
ACGCCAGGGTTTTCCCAGTCACGACGTTGTAAAACGACGGCCAGTGAATTGACGCGTATTGGGATGGTCC
TGGAGTCCTCACTGTCCAGCTCAGAGGGAGAGGAGCCTGTGGAGTACTAGAGGGAGAGGAGCCTGTGGAG
TACAAGTCCTTGCAGTGGTTCGGGGCAAGGATCCCAATGGCGCGCCGAGCTTGGCTCGAGCATGGTCATA
GCTGTTTCCTGTGTGAAATTGTTATCCGCTCACAATTCCACACAACATACGAGCCGGAAGCATAAAGTGT
AAAGCCTGGGGTGCCTAATGAGTGAGCTAACTCACATTAATTGCGTTGCGCTCACTGCCCGCTTTCCAGT
CGGGAAACCTGTCGTGCCAGCTGCATTAATGAATCGGCCAACGCGCGGGGAGAGGCGGTTTGCGTATTGG
GCGCTGTTCCGCTTCCTCGCTCACTGACTCGCTGCGCTCGGTCGTTCGGCTGCGGCGAGCGGTATCAGCT
CACTCAAAGGCGGTAATACGGTTATCCACAGAATCAGGGGATAACGCAGGAAAGAACATGTGAGCAAAAG
GCCAGCAAAAGGCCAGGAACCGTAAAAAGGCCGCGTTGCTGGCGTTTTTCCATAGGCTCCGCCCCCCTGA
CGAGCATCACAAAAATCGACGCTCAAGTCAGAGGTGGCGAAACCCGACAGGACTATAAAGATACCAGGCG
TTTCCCCCTGGAAGCTCCCTCGTGCGCTCTCCTGTTCCGACCCTGCCGCTTACCGGATACCTGTCCGCCT
TTCTCCCTTCGGGAAGCGTGGCGCTTTCTCATAGCTCACGCTGTAGGTATCTCAGTTCGGTGTAGGTCGT
TCGCTCCAAGCTGGGCTGTGTGCACGAACCCCCCGTTCAGCCCGACCGCTGCGCCTTATCCGGTAACTAT
CGTCTTGAGTCCAACCCGGTAAGACACGACTTATCGCCACTGGCAGCAGCCACTGGTAACAGGATTAGCA
GAGCGAGGTATGTAGGCGGTGCTACAGAGTTCTTGAAGTGGTGGCCTAACTACGGCTACACTAGAAGAAC
AGTATTTGGTATCTGCGCTCTGCTGAAGCCAGTTACCTTCGGAAAAAGAGTTGGTAGCTCTTGATCCGGC
AAACAAACCACCGCTGGTAGCGGTGGTTTTTTTGTTTGCAAGCAGCAGATTACGCGCAGAAAAAAAGGAT
CTCAAGAAGATCCTTTGATCTTTTCTACGGGGTCTGACGCTCAGTGGAACGAAAACTCACGTTAAGGGAT
TTTGGTCATGAGATTATCAAAAAGGATCTTCACCTAGATCCTTTTAAATTAAAAATGAAGTTTTAAATCA
ATCTAAAGTATATATGAGTAAACTTGGTCTGACAGTTAGAAAAACTCATCGAGCATCAAATGAAACTGCA
ATTTATTCATATCAGGATTATCAATACCATATTTTTGAAAAAGCCGTTTCTGTAATGAAGGAGAAAACTC
ACCGAGGCAGTTCCATAGGATGGCAAGATCCTGGTATCGGTCTGCGATTCCGACTCGTCCAACATCAATA
CAACCTATTAATTTCCCCTCGTCAAAAATAAGGTTATCAAGTGAGAAATCACCATGAGTGACGACTGAAT
CCGGTGAGAATGGCAAAAGTTTATGCATTTCTTTCCAGACTTGTTCAACAGGCCAGCCATTACGCTCGTC
ATCAAAATCACTCGCATCAACCAAACCGTTATTCATTCGTGATTGCGCCTGAGCGAAACGAAATACGCGA
TCGCTGTTAAAAGGACAATTACAAACAGGAATCGAATGCAACCGGCGCAGGAACACTGCCAGCGCATCAA
CAATATTTTCACCTGAATCAGGATATTCTTCTAATACCTGGAATGCTGTTTTCCCAGGGATCGCAGTGGT
GAGTAACCATGCATCATCAGGAGTACGGATAAAATGCTTGATGGTCGGAAGAGGCATAAATTCCGTCAGC
CAGTTTAGTCTGACCATCTCATCTGTAACATCATTGGCAACGCTACCTTTGCCATGTTTCAGAAACAACT
CTGGCGCATCGGGCTTCCCATACAATCGATAGATTGTCGCACCTGATTGCCCGACATTATCGCGAGCCCA
TTTATACCCATATAAATCAGCATCCATGTTGGAATTTAATCGCGGCCTAGAGCAAGACGTTTCCCGTTGA
ATATGGCTCATACTCTTCCTTTTTCAATATTATTGAAGCATTTATCAGGGTTATTGTCTCATGAGCGGAT
ACATATTTGAATGTATTTAGAAAAATAAACAAATAGGGGTTCCGCGCACATTTCCCCGAAAAGTGCCACC
TGACGTCTAAGAAACCATTATTATCATGACATTAACCTATAAAAATAGGCGTATCACGAGGCCCTTTTGT
C
Features (pLannotate 1.2.2; 10 found; start..end, strand, type, name):
    137..236     +  misc_feature   bom (fragment): basis of mobility region from pBR322
    242..399     -  CDS            lacZα (fragment): LacZα fragment of β-galactosidase; lacZ fragment
    579..595     -  protein_bind   lac operator: The lac repressor binds to the lac operator to inhibit transcription in E. coli. This inhibition can be relieved by adding lactose or isopropyl-β-D-thiogalactopyranoside (IPTG). lac repressor encoded by lacI
    603..633     -  promoter       lac promoter: promoter for the E. coli lac operon
    648..669     -  protein_bind   CAP binding site: CAP binding activates transcription in the presence of cAMP. E. coli catabolite activator protein
    682..774     -  CDS            lacI (fragment): lac repressor; lacI; The lac repressor binds to the lac operator to inhibit transcription in E. coli. This inhibition can be relieved by adding lactose or isopropyl-β-D-thiogalactopyranoside (IPTG).
    957..1545    -  rep_origin     ori: high-copy-number ColE1/pMB1/pBR322/pUC origin of replication
   1716..2531    -  CDS            KanR: aminoglycoside phosphotransferase; aph(3')-Ia; confers resistance to kanamycin in bacteria or G418 (Geneticin®) in eukaryotes
   2532..2636    -  promoter       AmpR promoter: bla
   2731..35      +  CDS            rop (fragment) (across the origin): Rop protein, which maintains plasmids at low copy number; rop
