[The description below was written by a language model from this plasmid's Addgene catalogue record and pLannotate feature annotations shown in this document.]
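Description:
pITGA5_473G>A is a small plasmid of about 2.7 kb, built on pUC-GW-Kan, a commercial gene-synthesis cloning backbone. It carries a short synthetic fragment of human ITGA5 (integrin alpha5, also called CD49e or VLA-5). The stated sizes imply an insert of roughly 100 bp. According to the record, it is derived from the ITGA5 reference transcript and bears a G>A point mutation at nucleotide 473, which alters the first miR-218 binding site. The feature table does not annotate the insert itself. It presumably lies in the unannotated stretch between the lacZα fragment and the lac operator, within the disrupted lacZα/multiple cloning region typical of pUC vectors.

The plasmid replicates in E. coli from a ColE1/pUC-type origin. The annotation describes this origin as high copy, although the catalogue entry lists the plasmid as low copy. Selection is by kanamycin, through an aminoglycoside phosphotransferase gene (aph(3')-Ia) driven by the AmpR (bla) promoter. That appears to be the reason "AmpR" is entered as the promoter in the catalogue, since it drives the resistance marker rather than the ITGA5 fragment. The other annotated elements are backbone remnants: the lac promoter, operator and CAP site, and fragments of lacI, bom and rop.

Although the plasmid is catalogued as a mammalian expression vector, no eukaryotic promoter, reporter or polyadenylation signal is annotated, so it looks like a storage or template construct for the mutant sequence. It comes from a study of miR-218-5p regulation of integrin alpha5 in endothelial progenitor cells, where a binding-site mutant would be a natural specificity control for microRNA targeting. The record does not say exactly how it was used.
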