Addgene plasmid #173811: pITGA5_473G>A
Purpose: mir218 binding site1 point mutation
Depositing lab: Andrew M. Siedlecki. Depositing organization: Brigham and Women's Hospital. Publication: Integrin alpha5 Is Regulated by miR-218-5p in Endothelial Progenitor Cells. Liu J, Li Y, Lyu L, Xiao L, Memon AA, Yu X, Halim A, Patel S, Osman A, Yin W, Jiang J, Naini S, Lim K, Zhang A, Williams JD, Koester R, Qi KZ, Fucci QA, Ding L, Chang S, Patel A, Mori Y, Chaudhari A, Bao A, Liu J, Lu TS, Siedlecki A. J Am Soc Nephrol. 2022 Mar;33(3):565-582. doi: 10.1681/ASN.2021020140. Epub 2022 Jan 28. PubMed 35091451.
Backbone
  Vector backbone: pUC-GW-Kan
  Backbone manufacturer: Genewiz
  Backbone size w/o insert (bp): 2626
  Total vector size (bp): 2727
  Vector type: Mammalian Expression
  Selectable markers: kanamycin
Growth in bacteria
  Bacterial resistance: Kanamycin, 50 μg/mL
  Growth temperature: 37°C
  Growth strain: DH5alpha
  Copy number: Low Copy
Gene/Insert
  Gene/Insert name: NT473 ITGA5 point mutation (alt name: NM_002205.5)
  gRNA/shRNA sequence: TGGAGTACAAGTCCTTGCAG
  Species: H. sapiens (human)
  GenBank ID: 3678
  Entrez Gene: ITGA5 (a.k.a. CD49e, FNRA, VLA-5, VLA5A)
  Promoter: AmpR
  Cloning method: Unknown
  Sequencing primers: 5′ TGGAGTACTAGAGGGAGAGG; 3′ ATCTGTGGAGAGGTAGCAGG
Resource information
  A portion of this plasmid was derived from a plasmid made by: Genewiz, Inc.
Terms and licenses: Academic/Nonprofit Terms; Industry Terms: Not Available to Industry
How to cite: pITGA5_473G>A was a gift from Andrew M. Siedlecki (Addgene plasmid # 173811 ; http://n2t.net/addgene:173811 ; RRID:Addgene_173811)
